>Addgene plasmid #84662 | pQCXIP-Laforin Myc 3CS_new (C266S, C278S, C329S) | addgene partial sequence | sequence record 166852 | LNCX 5'-AGCTCGTTTAGTGAACCGTCAGATC-3'
AGACACCGGGACCGATCCAGCCTCCGCGGCCGGGAACGGTGTATTGGAACGGACCTGCAGGAATTGATCC
GCGGCCGCCTAGATGCTCGGGCCGCGCCTGACAGCCGCGGGGACTCCGGGCCCGGGTATTCGCGCCGCCG
CCGCCCGCCATGCGCTTCCGCTTTGGGGTGGTGGTGCCACCCGCCGTGGCCGGCGCCCGGCCGGAGCTGC
TGGTGGTGGGGTCGCGGCCCGAGCTGGGGCGTTGGGAGCCGCGCGG
