>Addgene plasmid #84662 | pQCXIP-Laforin Myc 3CS_new (C266S, C278S, C329S) | addgene partial sequence | sequence record 166853 | Laforin-F 5'-ACAATGAAAACAACTTGGTGGAT-3'
GCACACACCAATGAAATGAAGCACACAACAGACTTCTATTTTAATATTGCAGGCCACCAAGCCATGCATT
ATTCAAGAATTCTACCAAATATCTGGCTGGGTAGCTGCCCTCGTCAGGTGGAACATGTAACCATCAAACT
GAAGCATGAATTGGGGATTACAGCTGTAATGAATTTCCAGACTGAATGGGATATTGTACAGAATTCCTCA
GGCTGTAACCGCTACCCAGAGCCCATGACTCCAGACACTATGATTAAACTATATAGGGAAGAAGGCTTGG
CCTACATCTGGATGCCAACACCAGATATGAGCACCGAAGGCCGAGTACAGATGCTGCCCCAGGCGGTGTG
CCTGCTGCATGCGCTGCTGGAGAAGGGACACATCGTGTACGTGCACAGCAACGCTGGGGTGGGCCGCTCC
ACCGCGGCTGTCAGCGGCTGGCTCCAGTATGTGATGGGCTGGAATCTGAGGAAGGTGCAGTATTTCCTCA
TGGCCAAGAGGCCGGCTGTCTACATTGACGAAGAGGCCTTGGCCCGGGCACAAGAAGATTTTTTCCAGAA
ATTTGGGAAGGTTCGTTCTTCTGTGAGTAGCCTGTACTCGAGTCTAGAGGGCCCGCGGTTCGAACAAAAA
CTCATCTCAGAAGAGGATCTGAATATGCATACCGGTCATCATCACCATCACCATTGAGTTTAAACCCGCT
GATCAGCCTCGACTGTGCCTTCTAGTTGCCAGCCATCTGTTGTTTGCCCCTCCCCCGTGCCTTCCTTGAC
CCTGGAAGGTGCCACTCCCACTGTC
