[The description below was written by a language model from this plasmid's Addgene catalogue record.]
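Description:
pQCXIP-Laforin Myc 3CS_new (C266S, C278S, C329S) is a retroviral and mammalian expression plasmid built on the pQCXIP backbone, with a recorded total size of about 7.2 kb. It is maintained in bacteria under ampicillin selection as a low-copy plasmid, and a recombination-tolerant strain is listed for propagation, as is common for constructs carrying repeated LTR sequences. No feature table accompanies the record, so elements of the backbone beyond those named in the catalogue fields (for example, any mammalian selection marker or internal regulatory elements) are not documented here.

The insert is human laforin, the product of the EPM2A gene, a phosphatase whose loss of function is associated with Lafora disease. The coding sequence carries a C-terminal Myc epitope tag for detection or immunoprecipitation, and three cysteine-to-serine substitutions at positions 266, 278 and 329, giving the "3CS" designation. It was cloned non-directionally into a BamHI site that is preserved on both sides. The record lists the 5' LTR as the promoter.

The stated purpose is expression in mammalian cells, either by direct transfection or after packaging into retroviral particles for transduction and stable integration. The associated publication concerns S-nitrosylation of laforin and its inhibitory effect on phosphatase activity, so this triple cysteine mutant plausibly serves to probe the contribution of these residues to that modification. However, the record does not spell out the role of each individual substitution.
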