Addgene plasmid #84662: pQCXIP-Laforin Myc 3CS_new (C266S, C278S, C329S)
Purpose: mammalian expression and/or retrovirus preparation
Depositing lab: Ayano Satoh. Depositing organization: Okayama University. Publication: S-nitrosylation of laforin inhibits its phosphatase activity and is implicated in Lafora disease. Toyota R, Honjo Y, Imajo R, Satoh A. Sciencematters 10.19185/matters.201606000014.
Backbone
  Vector backbone: pQCXIP
  Total vector size (bp): 7200
  Vector type: Mammalian Expression, Retroviral
Growth in bacteria
  Bacterial resistance: Ampicillin, 100 μg/mL
  Growth temperature: 37°C
  Growth strain: NEB Stable
  Copy number: Low Copy
Gene/Insert
  Gene/Insert name: Laforin
  Species: H. sapiens (human)
  Entrez Gene: EPM2A (a.k.a. EPM2, MELF)
  Promoter: 5'LTR
  Tag / fusion protein: Myc (C terminal on insert)
  Cloning method: Restriction Enzyme; 5′ cloning site BamHI (not destroyed); 3′ cloning site BamHI (not destroyed)
  Sequencing primers: 5′ CGCCATCCACGCTGTTTTGAC
Terms and licenses: Academic/Nonprofit Terms; Industry Terms: Not Available to Industry
How to cite: pQCXIP-Laforin Myc 3CS_new (C266S, C278S, C329S) was a gift from Ayano Satoh (Addgene plasmid # 84662 ; http://n2t.net/addgene:84662 ; RRID:Addgene_84662)
